Addgene plasmid #100918: pCEP4-intron-BaLgp160
Purpose: Mammalian expression plasmid for Env from the BaL HIV-1 isolate
Depositing lab: Erik Procko. Depositing organization: University of Illinois at Urbana-Champaign. Publication: Conformational engineering of HIV-1 Env based on mutational tolerance in the CD4 and PG16 bound states. Heredia JD, Park J, Choi H, Gill KS, Procko E. J Virol. 2019 Mar 20. pii: JVI.00219-19. doi: 10.1128/JVI.00219-19. PubMed 30894475.
Backbone
  Vector backbone: pCEP4
  Backbone manufacturer: Invitrogen
  Backbone size w/o insert (bp): 10383
  Total vector size (bp): 13205
  Modifications to backbone: Chimeric intron from plasmid pRL-SV40 (Promega) has been cloned upstream of HIV-1 Env.
  Vector type: Mammalian Expression
  Selectable markers: Hygromycin
Growth in bacteria
  Bacterial resistance: Ampicillin, 100 μg/mL
  Growth temperature: 37°C
  Growth strain: DH5alpha
  Copy number: High Copy
Gene/Insert
  Gene/Insert name: HIV-1 (BaL) Env with upstream intron (alt names: gp160; Env)
  Species: Human immunodeficiency virus 1
  Insert size (bp): 2822
  Mutation: Codon-optimized synthetic gene
  GenBank ID: AAA44191.1
  Promoter: CMV
  Tag / fusion protein: CD5 leader sequence (N terminal on insert)
  Cloning method: Restriction Enzyme; 5′ cloning site KpnI (not destroyed); 3′ cloning site XhoI (not destroyed)
  Sequencing primers: 5′ CMV_fwd; 3′ EBV_rev
Terms and licenses: Academic/Nonprofit Terms; Industry Terms: Not Available to Industry
How to cite: pCEP4-intron-BaLgp160 was a gift from Erik Procko (Addgene plasmid # 100918 ; http://n2t.net/addgene:100918 ; RRID:Addgene_100918)
