[The description below was written by a language model from this plasmid's Addgene catalogue record and pLannotate feature annotations shown in this document.]
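Description:
pCEP4-intron-BaLgp160 is a 13.2 kb mammalian expression plasmid built on the Invitrogen pCEP4 episomal backbone and carrying the envelope glycoprotein (Env, gp160) of the HIV-1 BaL isolate. In bacteria it is propagated through a high-copy ColE1/pUC-type origin and selected with ampicillin via the bla gene. In mammalian cells the Epstein-Barr virus oriP origin together with the EBNA1 coding sequence allows the plasmid to replicate and persist as an extrachromosomal episome in suitable primate cells, and a hygromycin resistance gene driven by the HSV thymidine kinase promoter and terminated by the HSV TK polyadenylation signal permits selection of cells that retain it. Several short annotated fragments (EBV and HSV glycoprotein pieces, tetracycline resistance, rop, SV40 large T) are remnants of the backbone's source sequences rather than functional genes.

The expression cassette consists of the human CMV immediate-early enhancer and promoter, followed by the chimeric β-globin/immunoglobulin heavy chain intron taken from pRL-SV40, a T7 promoter, the env open reading frame, and an SV40 polyadenylation signal. The intron was added upstream of the coding sequence; such introns are generally included to improve mRNA processing and expression. The env gene is a codon-optimized synthetic sequence, a feature that typically supports expression outside the viral context, and it carries an N-terminal CD5 leader sequence to direct the protein into the secretory pathway. The insert sits between retained KpnI and XhoI sites. The plasmid is intended for expressing full-length BaL Env in mammalian cells, and the associated publication concerns conformational engineering of Env based on mutational tolerance in the CD4- and PG16-bound states.
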