Features (pLannotate 1.2.2; 21 found; start..end, strand, type, name):
    475..2264    -  rep_origin     oriP: Epstein-Barr virus oriP replication origin (Yates et al., 2000)
   2269..2487    -  CDS            gL (fragment): GL_EBVB9 - Experimental evidence at protein level: Swiss-Prot protein existence level 1. The heterodimer glycoprotein H-glycoprotein L is required for the fusion of viral and plasma membranes leading to virus entry into the host cell. Acts as a functional inhibitor of gH and maintains gH in an inhibited form. Upon binding to host integrins, gL dissociates from gH leading to activation of the viral fusion glycoproteins gB and gH. Fusion of EBV with B-lymphocytes requires the additional receptor- binding protein gp42, which forms a complex with gH/gL. The heterodimer gH/gL targets also host EPHA
   2570..4495    -  CDS            EBNA1: Epstein-Barr nuclear antigen 1, also known as EBNA-1 crucial for latent viral infection, and for episomal amplification of vectors containing the oriP origin (Okita et al., 2013)
   4533..4877    -  CDS            BRRF2_EBVB9 (fragment): Protein inferred from homology: Swiss-Prot protein existence level 3. From Epstein-Barr virus (strain B95-8) (HHV-4) (Human herpesvirus 4).
   4880..4903    -  promoter       tet promoter (fragment): E. coli promoter for tetracycline efflux protein gene
   5016..5120    +  promoter       AmpR promoter: bla
   5121..5981    +  CDS            AmpR: β-lactamase; bla; confers resistance to ampicillin, carbenicillin, and related antibiotics
   6152..6740    +  rep_origin     ori: high-copy-number ColE1/pMB1/pBR322/pUC origin of replication
   6930..7274    -  CDS            TcR (fragment): tetracycline efflux protein; tet; confers resistance to tetracycline
   7357..7502    +  promoter       HSV TK promoter: herpes simplex virus thymidine kinase promoter
   7542..8567    +  CDS            HygR: aminoglycoside phosphotransferase from E. coli; aph(4)-Ia; confers resistance to hygromycin
   8632..8680    +  polyA_signal   HSV TK poly(A) signal: herpes simplex virus thymidine kinase polyadenylation signal (Cole and Stacy, 1985)
   8880..9104    +  CDS            gH (fragment): GH_HHV11 - Experimental evidence at protein level: Swiss-Prot protein existence level 1. The heterodimer glycoprotein H-glycoprotein L is required for the fusion of viral and plasma membranes leading to virus entry into the host cell. Following initial binding to host receptor, membrane fusion is mediated by the fusion machinery composed of gB and the heterodimer gH/gL. May also be involved in the fusion between the virion envelope and the outer nuclear membrane during virion morphogenesis. From Human herpesvirus 1 (strain 17) (HHV-1) (Human herpes simplex virus 1).
   9333..9712    +  enhancer       CMV enhancer: human cytomegalovirus immediate early enhancer
   9714..9913    +  promoter       CMV promoter: human cytomegalovirus (CMV) immediate early promoter
  10014..10146   +  intron         chimeric intron: chimera between introns from human β-globin and immunoglobulin heavy chain genes
  10191..10209   +  promoter       T7 promoter: promoter for bacteriophage T7 RNA polymerase
  10260..12770   +  CDS            env: ENV_HV1Y2 - Experimental evidence at protein level: Swiss-Prot protein existence level 1. [Transmembrane protein gp41]: Acts as a class I viral fusion protein. Under the current model, the protein has at least 3 conformational states: pre-fusion native state, pre-hairpin intermediate state, and post-fusion hairpin state. During fusion of viral and target intracellular membranes, the coiled coil regions (heptad repeats) assume a trimer-of-hairpins structure, positioning the fusion peptide in close proximity to the C-terminal region of the ectodomain. The formation of this structure appears to d
  12796..12930   -  polyA_signal   SV40 poly(A) signal: SV40 polyadenylation signal
  12953..13035   -  CDS            large T antigen (fragment): large T antigen from SV40 (simian virus 40)
  13038..13078   +  CDS            rop (fragment): Rop protein, which maintains plasmids at low copy number; rop
>Addgene plasmid #100918 | pCEP4-intron-BaLgp160 | depositor full sequence | sequence record 189993 | pCEP4-intron-BaLgp160 sequence 13205 bps
GCCCCGCCGCCGGACGAACTAAACCTGACTACGGCATCTCTGCCCCTTCTTCGCTGGTACGAGGAGCGCT
TTTGTTTTGTATTCGGGGCAGTGCATGTAATCCCTTCAGTTGGTTGGTACAACTTGCCAACTGGGCCCTG
TTCCACATGTGACACGGGGGGGGACCAAACACAAAGGGGTTCTCTGACTGTAGTTGACATCCTTATAAAT
GGATGTGCACATTTGCCAACACTGAGTGGCTTTCATCCTGGAGCAGACTTTGCATGCTGTGGACTGCAAC
ACAACATTGCCTTTATGTGTAACTCTTGGCTGAAGCTCTTACACCAATGCTGGGGGACATGTACCTCCCA
GGGGCCCAGGAAGACTACGGGAGGCTACACCAACGTCAATCAGAGGGGCCTGTGTAGCTACCGATAAGCG
GACCCTCAAGAGGGCATTAGCAATAGTGTTTATAAGGCCCCCTTGTTAACCCTAAACGGGTAGCATATGC
TTCCCGGGTAGTAGTATATACTATCCAGACTAACCCTAATTCAATAGCATATGTTACCCAACGGGAAGCA
TATGCTATCGAATTAGGGTTAGTAAAAGGGTCCTAAGGAACAGCGATATCTCCCACCCCATGAGCTGTCA
CGGTTTTATTTACATGGGGTCAGGATTCCACGAGGGTAGTGAACCATTTTAGTCACAAGGGCAGTGGCTG
AAGATCAAGGAGCGGGCAGTGAACTCTCCTGAATCTTCGCCTGCTTCTTCATTCTCCTTCGTTTAGCTAA
TAGAATAACTGCTGAGTTGTGAACAGTAAGGTGTATGTGAGGTGCTCGAAAACAAGGTTTCAGGTGACGC
CCCCAGAATAAAATTTGGACGGGGGGTTCAGTGGTGGCATTGTGCTATGACACCAATATAACCCTCACAA
ACCCCTTGGGCAATAAATACTAGTGTAGGAATGAAACATTCTGAATATCTTTAACAATAGAAATCCATGG
GGTGGGGACAAGCCGTAAAGACTGGATGTCCATCTCACACGAATTTATGGCTATGGGCAACACATAATCC
TAGTGCAATATGATACTGGGGTTATTAAGATGTGTCCCAGGCAGGGACCAAGACAGGTGAACCATGTTGT
TACACTCTATTTGTAACAAGGGGAAAGAGAGTGGACGCCGACAGCAGCGGACTCCACTGGTTGTCTCTAA
CACCCCCGAAAATTAAACGGGGCTCCACGCCAATGGGGCCCATAAACAAAGACAAGTGGCCACTCTTTTT
TTTGAAATTGTGGAGTGGGGGCACGCGTCAGCCCCCACACGCCGCCCTGCGGTTTTGGACTGTAAAATAA
GGGTGTAATAACTTGGCTGATTGTAACCCCGCTAACCACTGCGGTCAAACCACTTGCCCACAAAACCACT
AATGGCACCCCGGGGAATACCTGCATAAGTAGGTGGGCGGGCCAAGATAGGGGCGCGATTGCTGCGATCT
GGAGGACAAATTACACACACTTGCGCCTGAGCGCCAAGCACAGGGTTGTTGGTCCTCATATTCACGAGGT
CGCTGAGAGCACGGTGGGCTAATGTTGCCATGGGTAGCATATACTACCCAAATATCTGGATAGCATATGC
TATCCTAATCTATATCTGGGTAGCATAGGCTATCCTAATCTATATCTGGGTAGCATATGCTATCCTAATC
TATATCTGGGTAGTATATGCTATCCTAATTTATATCTGGGTAGCATAGGCTATCCTAATCTATATCTGGG
TAGCATATGCTATCCTAATCTATATCTGGGTAGTATATGCTATCCTAATCTGTATCCGGGTAGCATATGC
TATCCTAATAGAGATTAGGGTAGTATATGCTATCCTAATTTATATCTGGGTAGCATATACTACCCAAATA
TCTGGATAGCATATGCTATCCTAATCTATATCTGGGTAGCATATGCTATCCTAATCTATATCTGGGTAGC
ATAGGCTATCCTAATCTATATCTGGGTAGCATATGCTATCCTAATCTATATCTGGGTAGTATATGCTATC
CTAATTTATATCTGGGTAGCATAGGCTATCCTAATCTATATCTGGGTAGCATATGCTATCCTAATCTATA
TCTGGGTAGTATATGCTATCCTAATCTGTATCCGGGTAGCATATGCTATCCTCATGCATATACAGTCAGC
ATATGATACCCAGTAGTAGAGTGGGAGTGCTATCCTTTGCATATGCCGCCACCTCCCAAGGGGGCGTGAA
TTTTCGCTGCTTGTCCTTTTCCTGCATGCTGGTTGCTCCCATTCTTAGGTGAATTTAAGGAGGCCAGGCT
AAAGCCGTCGCATGTCTGATTGCTCACCAGGTAAATGTCGCTAATGTTTTCCAACGCGAGAAGGTGTTGA
GCGCGGAGCTGAGTGACGTGACAACATGGGTATGCCCAATTGCCCCATGTTGGGAGGACGAAAATGGTGA
CAAGACAGATGGCCAGAAATACACCAACAGCACGCATGATGTCTACTGGGGATTTATTCTTTAGTGCGGG
GGAATACACGGCTTTTAATACGATTGAGGGCGTCTCCTAACAAGTTACATCACTCCTGCCCTTCCTCACC
CTCATCTCCATCACCTCCTTCATCTCCGTCATCTCCGTCATCACCCTCCGCGGCAGCCCCTTCCACCATA
GGTGGAAACCAGGGAGGCAAATCTACTCCATCGTCAAAGCTGCACACAGTCACCCTGATATTGCAGGTAG
GAGCGGGCTTTGTCATAACAAGGTCCTTAATCGCATCCTTCAAAACCTCAGCAAATATATGAGTTTGTAA
AAAGACCATGAAATAACAGACAATGGACTCCCTTAGCGGGCCAGGTTGTGGGCCGGGTCCAGGGGCCATT
CCAAAGGGGAGACGACTCAATGGTGTAAGACGACATTGTGGAATAGCAAGGGCAGTTCCTCGCCTTAGGT
TGTAAAGGGAGGTCTTACTACCTCCATATACGAACACACCGGCGACCCAAGTTCCTTCGTCGGTAGTCCT
TTCTACGTGACTCCTAGCCAGGAGAGCTCTTAAACCTTCTGCAATGTTCTCAAATTTCGGGTTGGAACCT
CCTTGACCACGATGCTTTCCAAACCACCCTCCTTTTTTGCGCCTGCCTCCATCACCCTGACCCCGGGGTC
CAGTGCTTGGGCCTTCTCCTGGGTCATCTGCGGGGCCCTGCTCTATCGCTCCCGGGGGCACGTCAGGCTC
ACCATCTGGGCCACCTTCTTGGTGGTATTCAAAATAATCGGCTTCCCCTACAGGGTGGAAAAATGGCCTT
CTACCTGGAGGGGGCCTGCGCGGTGGAGACCCGGATGATGATGACTGACTACTGGGACTCCTGGGCCTCT
TTTCTCCACGTCCACGACCTCTCCCCCTGGCTCTTTCACGACTTCCCCCCCTGGCTCTTTCACGTCCTCT
ACCCCGGCGGCCTCCACTACCTCCTCGACCCCGGCCTCCACTACCTCCTCGACCCCGGCCTCCACTGCCT
CCTCGACCCCGGCCTCCACCTCCTGCTCCTGCCCCTCCTGCTCCTGCCCCTCCTCCTGCTCCTGCCCCTC
CTGCCCCTCCTGCTCCTGCCCCTCCTGCCCCTCCTGCTCCTGCCCCTCCTGCCCCTCCTGCTCCTGCCCC
TCCTGCCCCTCCTCCTGCTCCTGCCCCTCCTGCCCCTCCTCCTGCTCCTGCCCCTCCTGCCCCTCCTGCT
CCTGCCCCTCCTGCCCCTCCTGCTCCTGCCCCTCCTGCCCCTCCTGCTCCTGCCCCTCCTGCTCCTGCCC
CTCCTGCTCCTGCCCCTCCTGCTCCTGCCCCTCCTGCCCCTCCTGCCCCTCCTCCTGCTCCTGCCCCTCC
TGCTCCTGCCCCTCCTGCCCCTCCTGCCCCTCCTGCTCCTGCCCCTCCTCCTGCTCCTGCCCCTCCTGCC
CCTCCTGCCCCTCCTCCTGCTCCTGCCCCTCCTGCCCCTCCTCCTGCTCCTGCCCCTCCTCCTGCTCCTG
CCCCTCCTGCCCCTCCTGCCCCTCCTCCTGCTCCTGCCCCTCCTGCCCCTCCTCCTGCTCCTGCCCCTCC
TCCTGCTCCTGCCCCTCCTGCCCCTCCTGCCCCTCCTCCTGCTCCTGCCCCTCCTCCTGCTCCTGCCCCT
CCTGCCCCTCCTGCCCCTCCTGCCCCTCCTCCTGCTCCTGCCCCTCCTCCTGCTCCTGCCCCTCCTGCTC
CTGCCCCTCCCGCTCCTGCTCCTGCTCCTGTTCCACCGTGGGTCCCTTTGCAGCCAATGCAACTTGGACG
TTTTTGGGGTCTCCGGACACCATCTCTATGTCTTGGCCCTGATCCTGAGCCGCCCGGGGCTCCTGGTCTT
CCGCCTCCTCGTCCTCGTCCTCTTCCCCGTCCTCGTCCATGGTTATCACCCCCTCTTCTTTGAGGTCCAC
TGCCGCCGGAGCCTTCTGGTCCAGATGTGTCTCCCTTCTCTCCTAGGCCATTTCCAGGTCCTGTACCTGG
CCCCTCGTCAGACATGATTCACACTAAAAGAGATCAATAGACATCTTTATTAGACGACGCTCAGTGAATA
CAGGGAGTGCAGACTCCTGCCCCCTCCAACAGCCCCCCCACCCTCATCCCCTTCATGGTCGCTGTCAGAC
AGATCCAGGTCTGAAAATTCCCCATCCTCCGAACCATCCTCGTCCTCATCACCAATTACTCGCAGCCCGG
AAAACTCCCGCTGAACATCCTCAAGATTTGCGTCCTGAGCCTCAAGCCAGGCCTCAAATTCCTCGTCCCC
CTTTTTGCTGGACGGTAGGGATGGGGATTCTCGGGACCCCTCCTCTTCCTCTTCAAGGTCACCAGACAGA
GATGCTACTGGGGCAACGGAAGAAAAGCTGGGTGCGGCCTGTGAGGATCAGCTTATCGATGATAAGCTGT
CAAACATGAGAATTCTTGAAGACGAAAGGGCCTCGTGATACGCCTATTTTTATAGGTTAATGTCATGATA
ATAATGGTTTCTTAGACGTCAGGTGGCACTTTTCGGGGAAATGTGCGCGGAACCCCTATTTGTTTATTTT
TCTAAATACATTCAAATATGTATCCGCTCATGAGACAATAACCCTGATAAATGCTTCAATAATATTGAAA
AAGGAAGAGTATGAGTATTCAACATTTCCGTGTCGCCCTTATTCCCTTTTTTGCGGCATTTTGCCTTCCT
GTTTTTGCTCACCCAGAAACGCTGGTGAAAGTAAAAGATGCTGAAGATCAGTTGGGTGCACGAGTGGGTT
ACATCGAACTGGATCTCAACAGCGGTAAGATCCTTGAGAGTTTTCGCCCCGAAGAACGTTTTCCAATGAT
GAGCACTTTTAAAGTTCTGCTATGTGGCGCGGTATTATCCCGTGTTGACGCCGGGCAAGAGCAACTCGGT
CGCCGCATACACTATTCTCAGAATGACTTGGTTGAGTACTCACCAGTCACAGAAAAGCATCTTACGGATG
GCATGACAGTAAGAGAATTATGCAGTGCTGCCATAACCATGAGTGATAACACTGCGGCCAACTTACTTCT
GACAACGATCGGAGGACCGAAGGAGCTAACCGCTTTTTTGCACAACATGGGGGATCATGTAACTCGCCTT
GATCGTTGGGAACCGGAGCTGAATGAAGCCATACCAAACGACGAGCGTGACACCACGATGCCTGCAGCAA
TGGCAACAACGTTGCGCAAACTATTAACTGGCGAACTACTTACTCTAGCTTCCCGGCAACAATTAATAGA
CTGGATGGAGGCGGATAAAGTTGCAGGACCACTTCTGCGCTCGGCCCTTCCGGCTGGCTGGTTTATTGCT
GATAAATCTGGAGCCGGTGAGCGTGGGTCTCGCGGTATCATTGCAGCACTGGGGCCAGATGGTAAGCCCT
CCCGTATCGTAGTTATCTACACGACGGGGAGTCAGGCAACTATGGATGAACGAAATAGACAGATCGCTGA
GATAGGTGCCTCACTGATTAAGCATTGGTAACTGTCAGACCAAGTTTACTCATATATACTTTAGATTGAT
TTAAAACTTCATTTTTAATTTAAAAGGATCTAGGTGAAGATCCTTTTTGATAATCTCATGACCAAAATCC
CTTAACGTGAGTTTTCGTTCCACTGAGCGTCAGACCCCGTAGAAAAGATCAAAGGATCTTCTTGAGATCC
TTTTTTTCTGCGCGTAATCTGCTGCTTGCAAACAAAAAAACCACCGCTACCAGCGGTGGTTTGTTTGCCG
GATCAAGAGCTACCAACTCTTTTTCCGAAGGTAACTGGCTTCAGCAGAGCGCAGATACCAAATACTGTCC
TTCTAGTGTAGCCGTAGTTAGGCCACCACTTCAAGAACTCTGTAGCACCGCCTACATACCTCGCTCTGCT
AATCCTGTTACCAGTGGCTGCTGCCAGTGGCGATAAGTCGTGTCTTACCGGGTTGGACTCAAGACGATAG
TTACCGGATAAGGCGCAGCGGTCGGGCTGAACGGGGGGTTCGTGCACACAGCCCAGCTTGGAGCGAACGA
CCTACACCGAACTGAGATACCTACAGCGTGAGCTATGAGAAAGCGCCACGCTTCCCGAAGGGAGAAAGGC
GGACAGGTATCCGGTAAGCGGCAGGGTCGGAACAGGAGAGCGCACGAGGGAGCTTCCAGGGGGAAACGCC
TGGTATCTTTATAGTCCTGTCGGGTTTCGCCACCTCTGACTTGAGCGTCGATTTTTGTGATGCTCGTCAG
GGGGGCGGAGCCTATGGAAAAACGCCAGCAACGCGGCCTTTTTACGGTTCCTGGCCTTTTGCTGCGCCGC
GTGCGGCTGCTGGAGATGGCGGACGCGATGGATATGTTCTGCCAAGGGTTGGTTTGCGCATTCACAGTTC
TCCGCAAGAATTGATTGGCTCCAATTCTTGGAGTGGTGAATCCGTTAGCGAGGTGCCGCCGGCTTCCATT
CAGGTCGAGGTGGCCCGGCTCCATGCACCGCGACGCAACGCGGGGAGGCAGACAAGGTATAGGGCGGCGC
CTACAATCCATGCCAACCCGTTCCATGTGCTCGCCGAGGCGGCATAAATCGCCGTGACGATCAGCGGTCC
AGTGATCGAAGTTAGGCTGGTAAGAGCCGCGAGCGATCCTTGAAGCTGTCCCTGATGGTCGTCATCTACC
TGCCTGGACAGCATGGCCTGCAACGCGGGCATCCCGATGCCGCCGGAAGCGAGAAGAATCATAATGGGGA
AGGCCATCCAGCCTCGCGTCGCGAACGCCAGCAAGACGTAGCCCAGCGCGTCGGCCGCCATGCCCTGCTT
CATCCCCGTGGCCCGTTGCTCGCGTTTGCTGGCGGTGTCCCCGGAAGAAATATATTTGCATGTCTTTAGT
TCTATGATGACACAAACCCCGCCCAGCGTCTTGTCATTGGCGAATTCGAACACGCAGATGCAGTCGGGGC
GGCGCGGTCCCAGGTCCACTTCGCATATTAAGGTGACGCGTGTGGCCTCGAACACCGAGCGACCCTGCAG
CGACCCGCTTAACAGCGTCAACAGCGTGCCGCAGATCCCGGGCAATGAGATATGAAAAAGCCTGAACTCA
CCGCGACGTCTGTCGAGAAGTTTCTGATCGAAAAGTTCGACAGCGTCTCCGACCTGATGCAGCTCTCGGA
GGGCGAAGAATCTCGTGCTTTCAGCTTCGATGTAGGAGGGCGTGGATATGTCCTGCGGGTAAATAGCTGC
GCCGATGGTTTCTACAAAGATCGTTATGTTTATCGGCACTTTGCATCGGCCGCGCTCCCGATTCCGGAAG
TGCTTGACATTGGGGAATTCAGCGAGAGCCTGACCTATTGCATCTCCCGCCGTGCACAGGGTGTCACGTT
GCAAGACCTGCCTGAAACCGAACTGCCCGCTGTTCTGCAGCCGGTCGCGGAGGCCATGGATGCGATCGCT
GCGGCCGATCTTAGCCAGACGAGCGGGTTCGGCCCATTCGGACCGCAAGGAATCGGTCAATACACTACAT
GGCGTGATTTCATATGCGCGATTGCTGATCCCCATGTGTATCACTGGCAAACTGTGATGGACGACACCGT
CAGTGCGTCCGTCGCGCAGGCTCTCGATGAGCTGATGCTTTGGGCCGAGGACTGCCCCGAAGTCCGGCAC
CTCGTGCACGCGGATTTCGGCTCCAACAATGTCCTGACGGACAATGGCCGCATAACAGCGGTCATTGACT
GGAGCGAGGCGATGTTCGGGGATTCCCAATACGAGGTCGCCAACATCTTCTTCTGGAGGCCGTGGTTGGC
TTGTATGGAGCAGCAGACGCGCTACTTCGAGCGGAGGCATCCGGAGCTTGCAGGATCGCCGCGGCTCCGG
GCGTATATGCTCCGCATTGGTCTTGACCAACTCTATCAGAGCTTGGTTGACGGCAATTTCGATGATGCAG
CTTGGGCGCAGGGTCGATGCGACGCAATCGTCCGATCCGGAGCCGGGACTGTCGGGCGTACACAAATCGC
CCGCAGAAGCGCGGCCGTCTGGACCGATGGCTGTGTAGAAGTACTCGCCGATAGTGGAAACCGACGCCCC
AGCACTCGTCCGAGGGCAAAGGAATAGGGGAGATGGGGGAGGCTAACTGAAACACGGAAGGAGACAATAC
CGGAAGGAACCCGCGCTATGACGGCAATAAAAAGACAGAATAAAACGCACGGGTGTTGGGTCGTTTGTTC
ATAAACGCGGGGTTCGGTCCCAGGGCTGGCACTCTGTCGATACCCCACCGAGACCCCATTGGGGCCAATA
CGCCCGCGTTTCTTCCTTTTCCCCACCCCACCCCCCAAGTTCGGGTGAAGGCCCAGGGCTCGCAGCCAAC
GTCGGGGCGGCAGGCCCTGCCATAGCCACTGGCCCCGTGGGTTAGGGACGGGGTCCCCCATGGGGAATGG
TTTATGGTTCGTGGGGGTTATTATTTTGGGCGTTGCGTGGGGTCTGGTCCACGACTGGACTGAGCAGACA
GACCCATGGTTTTTGGATGGCCTGGGCATGGACCGCATGTACTGGCGCGACACGAACACCGGGCGTCTGT
GGCTGCCAAACACCCCCGACCCCCAAAAACCACCGCGCGGATTTCTGGCGTGCCAAGCTAGTCGACCAAT
TCTCATGTTTGACAGCTTATCATCGCAGATCCGGGCAACGTTGTTGCATTGCTGCAGGCGCAGAACTGGT
AGGTATGGAAGATCTATACATTGAATCAATATTGGCAATTAGCCATATTAGTCATTGGTTATATAGCATA
AATCAATATTGGCTATTGGCCATTGCATACGTTGTATCTATATCATAATATGTACATTTATATTGGCTCA
TGTCCAATATGACCGCCATGTTGACATTGATTATTGACTAGTTATTAATAGTAATCAATTACGGGGTCAT
TAGTTCATAGCCCATATATGGAGTTCCGCGTTACATAACTTACGGTAAATGGCCCGCCTGGCTGACCGCC
CAACGACCCCCGCCCATTGACGTCAATAATGACGTATGTTCCCATAGTAACGCCAATAGGGACTTTCCAT
TGACGTCAATGGGTGGAGTATTTACGGTAAACTGCCCACTTGGCAGTACATCAAGTGTATCATATGCCAA
GTCCGCCCCCTATTGACGTCAATGACGGTAAATGGCCCGCCTGGCATTATGCCCAGTACATGACCTTACG
GGACTTTCCTACTTGGCAGTACATCTACGTATTAGTCATCGCTATTACCATGGTGATGCGGTTTTGGCAG
TACACCAATGGGCGTGGATAGCGGTTTGACTCACGGGGATTTCCAAGTCTCCACCCCATTGACGTCAATG
GGAGTTTGTTTTGGCACCAAAATCAACGGGACTTTCCAAAATGTCGTAATAACCCCGCCCCGTTGACGCA
AATGGGCGGTAGGCGTGTACGGTGGGAGGTCTATATAAGCAGAGCTCGTTTAGTGAACCGTCAGATCTCT
AGAAGCTGGGTACCCTTCTGACACAACAGTCTCGAACTTAAGCTGCAGAAGTTGGTCGTGAGGCACTGGG
CAGGTAAGTATCAAGGTTACAAGACAGGTTTAAGGAGACCAATAGAAACTGGGCTTGTCGAGACAGAGAA
GACTCTTGCGTTTCTGATAGGCACCTATTGGTCTTACTGACATCCACTTTGCCTTTCTCTCCACAGGTGT
CCACTCCCAGTTCAATTACAGCTCTTAAGGCTAGAGTACTTAATACGACTCACTATAGGCTAGCGCCACC
ATGCCCATGGGGAGCTTGCAACCGCTCGCCACTCTCTATCTCCTCGGCATGTTGGTAGCATCTGTGCTGG
CTGAGGAAAAGCTCTGGGTGACTGTGTATTACGGGGTCCCAGTTTGGAAGGAGGCTACTACCACGCTCTT
CTGCGCCTCCGACCGGAAGGCATACGACACCGAGGTGCATAATGTGTGGGCCACACACGCCTGTGTGCCT
ACCGACCCCAACCCACAGGAAGTGGAACTGAAGAACGTGACTGAGAATTTCAATATGTGGAAAAATAATA
TGGTGGAGCAGATGCACGAGGACATTATTAGCCTCTGGGATCAGTCCCTTAAACCCTGCGTGAAACTGAC
ACCGCTGTGCGTAACGCTGAATTGTACTGACCTCCGGAATGCCACGAACGGAAACGACACAAATACCACG
TCAAGCTCCCGAGGGATGGTGGGAGGGGGAGAAATGAAGAACTGCTCATTCAATATAACGACGAATATCC
GAGGGAAGGTTCAGAAAGAGTATGCCCTGTTTTACAAACTGGACATCGCTCCTATCGACAACAACAGCAA
TAACAGGTACCGCCTGATTAGCTGCAACACTTCTGTGATTACCCAGGCCTGCCCCAAGGTGAGCTTCGAG
CCTATCCCAATCCACTACTGCGCCCCAGCAGGCTTTGCCATCCTGAAATGCAAGGACAAGAAGTTCAACG
GCAAAGGCCCATGTACAAATGTCAGTACAGTACAGTGCACACACGGTATCCGCCCAGTTGTCTCTACACA
ACTGCTGCTGAATGGATCCTTGGCAGAGGAAGAGGTGGTGATCAGATCTGCTAACTTCGCCGATAATGCT
AAAGTCATCATTGTTCAGCTGAACGAGTCTGTCGAAATCAATTGTACTCGCCCAAACAACAACACGCGCA
AGAGCATTCATATCGGACCGGGCAGGGCCTTTTACACAACAGGGGAGATTATTGGTGATATTAGACAAGC
CCACTGCAACCTCAGTCGAGCAAAGTGGAATGATACTCTCAACAAAATTGTTATCAAATTGCGGGAACAG
TTTGGGAACAAGACAATCGTATTTAAGCACTCATCCGGAGGCGATCCAGAAATCGTGACACACTCTTTTA
ACTGCGGTGGAGAATTTTTCTACTGCAACTCCACCCAGCTGTTCAACAGTACGTGGAACGTGACAGAGGA
GTCTAACAACACCGTGGAGAATAATACGATCACCCTTCCATGTCGGATTAAGCAGATCATCAATATGTGG
CAGGAGGTGGGAAGAGCAATGTACGCGCCGCCCATTAGGGGCCAGATCAGATGCAGTTCAAATATCACAG
GCCTGCTCCTGACACGCGACGGAGGCCCAGAGGACAACAAGACAGAGGTGTTTAGGCCCGGCGGCGGCGA
CATGCGAGATAATTGGAGGTCTGAATTGTACAAGTACAAGGTGGTGAAAATCGAACCCCTGGGAGTGGCG
CCTACTAAGGCAAAGCGCCGCGTTGTGCAGAGAGAGAAGAGGGCAGTGGGAATTGGGGCGGTTTTTCTTG
GGTTCCTGGGGGCTGCAGGTAGCACCATGGGAGCGGCCGCTATGACACTGACAGTGCAAGCCAGACTCCT
GCTGTCTGGTATTGTCCAACAGCAAAACAATTTGCTCCGCGCAATAGAAGCCCAGCAGCACCTGCTCCAA
CTGACTGTGTGGGGCATTAAACAATTGCAGGCTCGCGTGCTGGCAGTCGAACGGTACCTGAGGGATCAAC
AGCTCCTGGGCATCTGGGGCTGCTCCGGGAAACTCATCTGTACGACAGCGGTCCCTTGGAATGCCAGCTG
GTCCAACAAAAGCCTCAACAAGATTTGGGACAATATGACGTGGATTGAGTGGGACAGGGAAATTAACAAT
TATACCTCAATCATATATTCTCTGATTGAAGAGTCCCAGAATCAGCAAGAGAAGAATGAGCAGGAATTGT
TGGAACTTGATAAATGGGCAAGCCTGTGGAACTGGTTTGACATAACCAAATGGTTGTGGTATATCAAAAT
CTTCATAATGATCGTCGGCGGACTCATCGGGCTCCGAATTGTGTTCTCAGTCCTCAGCATTGTGAATAGG
GTGCGCCAGGGCTATTCTCCCCTGAGCTTCCAGACCCATCTGCCCTCTAGCCGAGGACCAGATAGGCCTG
GTGGGATCGAGGAAGAAGGCGGGGAACGGGACAGGGATAGGAGTGGTCCTCTTGTTAACGGGTTCCTGGC
ACTTATATGGGTGGACTTGAGAAGCCTGTTCCTGTTCTCCTATCATAGGCTCCGGGATCTTCTCCTGATA
GTCATGCGGATCGTCGAGCTGTTGGGGCTTGCTGGCGGCTGGGAAGTACTGAAATATTGGTGGAATCTGT
TGCAGTATTGGAGCCAGGAACTTAAGAACTCTGCTGTGAGTCTCCTTAATGCCACAGCTGTTGCTGTGGC
CGAAGGAACCGATCGAGTTATTGAAGTACTGCAACGAGCAGTTCGCGCTATTCTGCATATCCCACGACGC
ATTCGGCAGGGGCTGGAGAGAGCTCTCCTGTAGTAACTCGAGGCCGGCAAGGCCGGATCCAGACATGATA
AGATACATTGATGAGTTTGGACAAACCACAACTAGAATGCAGTGAAAAAAATGCTTTATTTGTGAAATTT
GTGATGCTATTGCTTTATTTGTAACCATTATAAGCTGCAATAAACAAGTTAACAACAACAATTGCATTCA
TTTTATGTTTCAGGTTCAGGGGGAGGTGGGGAGGTTTTTTAAAGCAAGTAAAACCTCTACAAATGTGGTA
TGGCTGATTATGATCCGGCTGCCTCGCGCGTTTCGGTGATGACGGTGAAAACCTCTGACACATGCAGCTC
CCGGAGACGGTCACAGCTTGTCTGTAAGCGGATGCCGGGAGCAGACAAGCCCGTCAGGGCGCGTCAGCGG
GTGTTGGCGGGTGTCGGGGCGCAGCCATGACCGGTCGACTCTAGA
