>Addgene plasmid #100918 | pCEP4-intron-BaLgp160 | addgene partial sequence | sequence record 197632 | Addgene Partial NGS Result
TTGAAGCTGTCCCTGATGGTCGTCATCTACCTGCCTGGACAGCATGGCCTGCAACGCGGGCATCCCGATG
CCGCCGGAAGCGAGAAGAATCATAATGGGGAAGGCCATCCAGCCTCGCGTCGCGAACGCCAGCAAGACGT
AGCCCTCCGTTAGCGAGGTGCCGCCCTGCTTCATCCCCGTGGCCCGTTGCTCGCGTTTGCTGGCGGTGTC
CCCGGAAGAAATATATTTGCATGTCTTTAGTTCTATGATGACACAAACCCCGCCCAGCGTCTTGTCATTG
GCGAATTCGAACACGCAGATGCAGTCGGGGCGGCGCGGTCCGAGGTCCACTTCGCATATTAAGGTGACGC
GTGTGGCCTCGAACACCGAGCGACCCTGCAGCGACCCGCTTAACAGCGTCAACAGCGTGCCGCAGATCCC
GGGGGGCAATGAGATATGAAAAAGCCTGAACTCACCGCGACGTCTGTCGAGAAGTTTCTGATCGAAAAGT
TCGACAGCGTCTCCGACCTGATGCAGCTCTCGGAGGGCGAAGAATCTCGTGCTTTCAGCTTCGATGTAGG
AGGGCGTGGATATGTCCTGCGGGTAAATAGCTGCGCCGATGGTTTCTACAAAGATCGTTATGTTTATCGG
CACTTTGCATCGGCCGCGCTCCCGATTCCGGAAGTGCTTGACATTGGGGAATTCAGCGAGAGCCTGACCT
ATTGCATCTCCCGCCGTGCACAGGGTGTCACGTTGCAAGACCTGCCTGAAACCGAACTGCCCGCTGTTCT
GCAGCCGGTCGCGGAGGCCATGGATGCGATCGCTGCGGCCGATCTTAGCCAGACGAGCGGGTTCGGCCCA
TTCGGACCGCAAGGAATCGGTCAATACACTACATGGCGTGATTTCATATGCGCGATTGCTGATCCCCATG
TGTATCACTGGCAAACTGTGATGGACGACACCGTCAGTGCGTCCGTCGCGCAGGCTCTCGATGAGCTGAT
GCTTTGGGCCGAGGACTGCCCCGAAGTCCGGCACCTCGTGCACGCGGATTTCGGCTCCAACAATGTCCTG
ACGGACAATGGCCGCATAACAGCGGTCATTGACTGGAGCGAGGCGATGTTCGGGGATTCCCAATACGAGG
TCGCCAACATCTTCTTCTGGAGGCCGTGGTTGGCTTGTATGGAGCAGCAGACGCGCTACTTCGAGCGGAG
GCATCCGGAGCTTGCAGGATCGCCGCGGCTCCGGGCGTATATGCTCCGCATTGGTCTTGACCAACTCTAT
CAGAGCTTGGTTGACGGCAATTTCGATGATGCAGCTTGGGCGCAGGGTCGATGCGACGCAATCGTCCGAT
CCGGAGCCGGGACTGTCGGGCGTACACAAATCGCCCGCAGAAGCGCGGCCGTCTGGACCGATGGCTGTGT
AGAAGTACTCGCCGATAGTGGAAACCGACGCCCCAGCACTCGTCCGGATCGGGAGATGGGGGAGGCTAAC
TGAAACACGGAAGGAGACAATACCGGAAGGAACCCGCGCTATGACGGCAATAAAAAGACAGAATAAAACG
CACGGGTGTTGGGTCGTTTGTTCATAAACGCGGGGTTCGGTCCCAGGGCTGGCACTCTGTCGATACCCCA
CCGAGACCCCATTGGGGCCAATACGCCCGCGTTTCTTCCTTTTCCCCACCCCACCCCCCAAGTTCGGGTG
AAGGCCCAGGGCTCGCAGCCAACGTCGGGGCGGCAGGCCCTGCCATAGCCACTGGCCCCGTGGGTTAGGG
ACGGGGTCCCCCATGGGGAATGGTTTATGGTTCGTGGGGGTTATTATTTTGGGCGTTGCGTGGGGTCAGG
TCCACGACTGGACTGAGCAGACAGACCCATGGTTTTTGGATGGCCTGGGCATGGACCGCATGTACTGGCG
CGACACGAACACCGGGCGTCTGTGGCTGCCAAACACCCCCGACCCCCAAAAACCACCGCGCGGATTTCTG
GCGTGCCAAGCTAGTCGACCAATTCTCATGTTTGACAGCTTATCATCGCAGATCCGGGCAACGTTGTTGC
CATTGCTGCAGGCGCAGAACTGGTAGGTATGGAAGATCTATACATTGAATCAATATTGGCAATTAGCCAT
ATTAGTCATTGGTTATATAGCATAAATCAATATTGGCTATTGGCCATTGCATACGTTGTATCTATATCAT
AATATGTACATTTATATTGGCTCATGTCCAATATGACCGCCATGTTGACATTGATTATTGACTAGTTATT
AATAGTAATCAATTACGGGGTCATTAGTTCATAGCCCATATATGGAGTTCCGCGTTACATAACTTACGGT
AAATGGCCCGCCTGGCTGACCGCCCAACGACCCCCGCCCATTGACGTCAATAATGACGTATGTTCCCATA
GTAACGCCAATAGGGACTTTCCATTGACGTCAATGGGTGGAGTATTTACGGTAAACTGCCCACTTGGCAG
TACATCAAGTGTATCATATGCCAAGTCCGCCCCCTATTGACGTCAATGACGGTAAATGGCCCGCCTGGCA
TTATGCCCAGTACATGACCTTACGGGACTTTCCTACTTGGCAGTACATCTACGTATTAGTCATCGCTATT
ACCATGGTGATGCGGTTTTGGCAGTACACCAATGGGCGTGGATAGCGGTTTGACTCACGGGGATTTCCAA
GTCTCCACCCCATTGACGTCAATGGGAGTTTGTTTTGGCACCAAAATCAACGGGACTTTCCAAAATGTCG
TAATAACCCCGCCCCGTTGACGCAAATGGGCGGTAGGCGTGTACGGTGGGAGGTCTATATAAGCAGAGCT
CGTTTAGTGAACCGTCAGATCTCTAGAAGCTGGGTACCCTTCTGACACAACAGTCTCGAACTTAAGCTGC
AGAAGTTGGTCGTGAGGCACTGGGCAGGTAAGTATCAAGGTTACAAGACAGGTTTAAGGAGACCAATAGA
AACTGGGCTTGTCGAGACAGAGAAGACTCTTGCGTTTCTGATAGGCACCTATTGGTCTTACTGACATCCA
CTTTGCCTTTCTCTCCACAGGTGTCCACTCCCAGTTCAATTACAGCTCTTAAGGCTAGAGTACTTAATAC
GACTCACTATAGGCTAGCGCCACCATGCCCATGGGGAGCTTGCAACCGCTCGCCACTCTCTATCTCCTCG
GCATGTTGGTAGCATCTGTGCTGGCTGAGGAAAAGCTCTGGGTGACTGTGTATTACGGGGTCCCAGTTTG
GAAGGAGGCTACTACCACGCTCTTCTGCGCCTCCGACCGGAAGGCATACGACACCGAGGTGCATAATGTG
TGGGCCACACACGCCTGTGTGCCTACCGACCCCAACCCACAGGAAGTGGAACTGAAGAACGTGACTGAGA
ATTTCAATATGTGGAAAAATAATATGGTGGAGCAGATGCACGAGGACATTATTAGCCTCTGGGATCAGTC
CCTTAAACCCTGCGTGAAACTGACACCGCTGTGCGTAACGCTGAATTGTACTGACCTCCGGAATGCCACG
AACGGAAACGACACAAATACCACGTCAAGCTCCCGAGGGATGGTGGGAGGGGGAGAAATGAAGAACTGCT
CATTCAATATAACGACGAATATCCGAGGGAAGGTTCAGAAAGAGTATGCCCTGTTTTACAAACTGGACAT
CGCTCCTATCGACAACAACAGCAATAACAGGTACCGCCTGATTAGCTGCAACACTTCTGTGATTACCCAG
GCCTGCCCCAAGGTGAGCTTCGAGCCTATCCCAATCCACTACTGCGCCCCAGCAGGCTTTGCCATCCTGA
AATGCAAGGACAAGAAGTTCAACGGCAAAGGCCCATGTACAAATGTCAGTACAGTACAGTGCACACACGG
TATCCGCCCAGTTGTCTCTACACAACTGCTGCTGAATGGATCCTTGGCAGAGGAAGAGGTGGTGATCAGA
TCTGCTAACTTCGCCGATAATGCTAAAGTCATCATTGTTCAGCTGAACGAGTCTGTCGAAATCAATTGTA
CTCGCCCAAACAACAACACGCGCAAGAGCATTCATATCGGACCGGGCAGGGCCTTTTACACAACAGGGGA
GATTATTGGTGATATTAGACAAGCCCACTGCAACCTCAGTCGAGCAAAGTGGAATGATACTCTCAACAAA
ATTGTTATCAAATTGCGGGAACAGTTTGGGAACAAGACAATCGTATTTAAGCACTCATCCGGAGGCGATC
CAGAAATCGTGACACACTCTTTTAACTGCGGTGGAGAATTTTTCTACTGCAACTCCACCCAGCTGTTCAA
CAGTACGTGGAACGTGACAGAGGAGTCTAACAACACCGTGGAGAATAATACGATCACCCTTCCATGTCGG
ATTAAGCAGATCATCAATATGTGGCAGGAGGTGGGAAGAGCAATGTACGCGCCGCCCATTAGGGGCCAGA
TCAGATGCAGTTCAAATATCACAGGCCTGCTCCTGACACGCGACGGAGGCCCAGAGGACAACAAGACAGA
GGTGTTTAGGCCCGGCGGCGGCGACATGCGAGATAATTGGAGGTCTGAATTGTACAAGTACAAGGTGGTG
AAAATCGAACCCCTGGGAGTGGCGCCTACTAAGGCAAAGCGCCGCGTTGTGCAGAGAGAGAAGAGGGCAG
TGGGAATTGGGGCGGTTTTTCTTGGGTTCCTGGGGGCTGCAGGTAGCACCATGGGAGCGGCCGCTATGAC
ACTGACAGTGCAAGCCAGACTCCTGCTGTCTGGTATTGTCCAACAGCAAAACAATTTGCTCCGCGCAATA
GAAGCCCAGCAGCACCTGCTCCAACTGACTGTGTGGGGCATTAAACAATTGCAGGCTCGCGTGCTGGCAG
TCGAACGGTACCTGAGGGATCAACAGCTCCTGGGCATCTGGGGCTGCTCCGGGAAACTCATCTGTACGAC
AGCGGTCCCTTGGAATGCCAGCTGGTCCAACAAAAGCCTCAACAAGATTTGGGACAATATGACGTGGATT
GAGTGGGACAGGGAAATTAACAATTATACCTCAATCATATATTCTCTGATTGAAGAGTCCCAGAATCAGC
AAGAGAAGAATGAGCAGGAATTGTTGGAACTTGATAAATGGGCAAGCCTGTGGAACTGGTTTGACATAAC
CAAATGGTTGTGGTATATCAAAATCTTCATAATGATCGTCGGCGGACTCATCGGGCTCCGAATTGTGTTC
TCAGTCCTCAGCATTGTGAATAGGGTGCGCCAGGGCTATTCTCCCCTGAGCTTCCAGACCCATCTGCCCT
CTAGCCGAGGACCAGATAGGCCTGGTGGGATCGAGGAAGAAGGCGGGGAACGGGACAGGGATAGGAGTGG
TCCTCTTGTTAACGGGTTCCTGGCACTTATATGGGTGGACTTGAGAAGCCTGTTCCTGTTCTCCTATCAT
AGGCTCCGGGATCTTCTCCTGATAGTCATGCGGATCGTCGAGCTGTTGGGGCTTGCTGGCGGCTGGGAAG
TACTGAAATATTGGTGGAATCTGTTGCAGTATTGGAGCCAGGAACTTAAGAACTCTGCTGTGAGTCTCCT
TAATGCCACAGCTGTTGCTGTGGCCGAAGGAACCGATCGAGTTATTGAAGTACTGCAACGAGCAGTTCGC
GCTATTCTGCATATCCCACGACGCATTCGGCAGGGGCTGGAGAGAGCTCTCCTGTAGTAACTCGAGGCCG
GCAAGGCCGGATCCAGACATGATAAGATACATTGATGAGTTTGGACAAACCACAACTAGAATGCAGTGAA
AAAAATGCTTTATTTGTGAAATTTGTGATGCTATTGCTTTATTTGTAACCATTATAAGCTGCAATAAACA
AGTTAACAACAACAATTGCATTCATTTTATGTTTCAGGTTCAGGGGGAGGTGTGGGAGGTTTTTTAAAGC
AAGTAAAACCTCTACAAATGTGGTATGGCTGATTATGATCCGGCTGCCTCGCGCGTTTCGGTGATGACGG
TGAAAACCTCTGACACATGCAGCTCCCGGAGACGGTCACAGCTTGTCTGTAAGCGGATGCCGGGAGCAGA
CAAGCCCGTCAGGGCGCGTCAGCGGGTGTTGGCGGGTGTCGGGGCGCAGCCATGAGGTCGACTCTAGACG
GGGCAGTGCATGTAATCCCTTCAGTTGGTTGGTACAACTTGCCAACTGGGCCCTGTTCCACATGTGACAC
GGGGGGGGACCAAACACAAAGGGGTTCTCTGACTGTAGTTGACATCCTTATAAATGGATGTGCACATTTG
CCAACACTGAGTGGCTTTCATCCTGGAGCAGACTTTGCAGTCTGTGGACTGCAACACAACATTGCCTTTA
TGTGTAACTCTTGGCTGAAGCTCTTACACCAATGCTGGGGGACATGTACCTCCCAGGGGCCCAGGAAGAC
TACGGGAGGCTACACCAACGTCAATCAGAGGGGCCTGTGTAGCTACCGATAAGCGGACCCTCAAGAGGGC
ATTAGCAATAGTGTTTATAAGGCCCCCTTGTTAACCCTAAACGGGTAGCATATGCTTCCCGGGTAGTAGT
ATATACTATCCAGACTAACCCTAATTCAATAGCATATGTTACCCAACGGGAAGCATATGCTATCGAATTA
GGGTTAGTAAAAGGGTCCTAAGGAACAGCGATATCTCCCACCCCATGAGCTGTCACGGTTTTATTTACAT
GGGGTCAGGATTCCACGAGGGTAGTGAACCATTTTAGTCACAAGGGCAGTGGCTGAAGATCAAGGAGCGG
GCAGTGAACTCTCCTGAATCTTCGCCTGCTTCTTCATTCTCCTTCGTTTAGCTAATAGAATAACTGCTGA
GTTGTGAACAGTAAGGTGTATGTGAGGTGCTCGAAAACAAGGTTTCAGGTGACGCCCCCAGAATAAAATT
TGGACGGGGGGTTCAGTGGTGGCATTGTGCTATGACACCAATATAACCCTCACAAACCCCTTGGGCAATA
AATACTAGTGTAGGAATGAAACATTCTGAATATCTTTAACAATAGAAATCCATGGGGTGGGGACAAGCCG
TAAAGACTGGATGTCCATCTCACACGAATTTATGGCTATGGGCAACACATAATCCTAGTGCAATATGATA
CTGGGGTTATTAAGATGTGTCCCAGGCAGGGACCAAGACAGGTGAACCATGTTGTTACACTCTATTTGTA
ACAAGGGGAAAGAGAGTGGACGCCGACAGCAGCGCACTCCACTGGTTGTCTCTAACACCCCCGAAAATTA
AACGGGGCTCCACGCCAATGGGGCCCATAAACAAAGACAAGTGGCCACTCTTTTTTTTGAAATTGTGGAG
TGGGGGCACGCGTCAGCCCCCACACGCCGCCCTGCGGTTTTGGACTGTAAAATAAGGGTGTAATAACTTG
GCTGATTGTAACCCCGCTAACCACTGCGGTCAAACCACTTGCCCACAAAACCACTAATGGCACCCCGGGG
AATACCTGCATAAGTAGGTGGGCGGGCCAAGATAGGGGCGCGATTGCTGCGATCTGGAGGACAAATTACA
CACACTTGCGCCTGAGCGCCAAGCACAGGGTTGTTGGTCCTCATATTCACGAGGTCGCTGAGAGCACGGT
GGGCTAATGTTGCCATGGGTAGCATATACTACCCAAATATCTGGATAGCATATGCTATCCTAATCTATAT
CTGGGTAGCATAGGCTATCCTAATCTATATCTGGGTAGCATATGCTATCCTAATCTATATCTGGGTAGTA
TATGCTATCCTAATTTATATCTGGGTAGCATAGGCTATCCTAATCTATATCTGGGTAGCATATGCTATCC
TAATCTATATCTGGGTAGTATATGCTATCCTAATCTGTATCCGGGTAGCATATGCTATCCTAATAGAGAT
TAGGGTAGTATATGCTATCCTAATTTATATCTGGGTAGCATATACTACCCAAATATCTGGATAGCATATG
CTATCCTAATCTATATCTGGGTAGCATATGCTATCCTAATCTATATCTGGGTAGCATAGGCTATCCTAAT
CTATATCTGGGTAGCATATGCTATCCTAATCTATATCTGGGTAGTATATGCTATCCTAATTTATATCTGG
GTAGCATAGGCTATCCTAATCTATATCTGGGTAGCATATGCTATCCTAATCTATATCTGGGTAGTATATG
CTATCCTAATCTGTATCCGGGTAGCATATGCTATCCTCATGCATATACAGTCAGCATATGATACCCAGTA
GTAGAGTGGGAGTGCTATCCTTTGCATATGCCGCCACCTCCCAAGGGGGCGTGAATTTTCGCTGCTTGTC
CTTTTCCTGCTGGTTGCTCCCATTCTTAGGTGAATTTAAGGAGGCCAGGCTAAAGCCGTCGCATGTCTGA
TTGCTCACCAGGTAAATGTCGCTAATGTTTTCCAACGCGAGAAGGTGTTGAGCGCGGAGCTGAGTGACGT
GACAACATGGGTATGCCCAATTGCCCCATGTTGGGAGGACGAAAATGGTGACAAGACAGATGGCCAGAAA
TACACCAACAGCACGCATGATGTCTACTGGGGATTTATTCTTTAGTGCGGGGGAATACACGGCTTTTAAT
ACGATTGAGGGCGTCTCCTAACAAGTTACATCACTCCTGCCCTTCCTCACCCTCATCTCCATCACCTCCT
TCATCTCCGTCATCTCCGTCATCACCCTCCGCGGCAGCCCCTTCCACCATAGGTGGAAACCAGGGAGGCA
AATCTACTCCATCGTCAAAGCTGCACACAGTCACCCTGATATTGCAGGTAGGAGCGGGCTTTGTCATAAC
AAGGTCCTTAATCGCATCCTTCAAAACCTCAGCAAATATATGAGTTTGTAAAAAGACCATGAAATAACAG
ACAATGGACTCCCTTAGCGGGCCAGGTTGTGGGCCGGGTCCAGGGGCCATTCCAAAGGGGAGACGACTCA
ATGGTGTAAGACGACATTGTGGAATAGCAAGGGCAGTTCCTCGCCTTAGGTTGTAAAGGGAGGTCTTACT
ACCTCCATATACGAACACACCGGCGACCCAAGTTCCTTCGTCGGTAGTCCTTTCTACGTGACTCCTAGCC
AGGAGAGCTCTTAAACCTTCTGCAATGTTCTCAAATTTCGGGTTGGAACCTCCTTGACCACGATGCTTTC
CAAACCACCCTCCTTTTTTGCGCCTGCCTCCATCACCCTGACCCCGGGGTCCAGTGCTTGGGCCTTCTCC
TGGGTCATCTGCGGGGCCCTGCTCTATCGCTCCCGGGGGCACGTCAGGCTCACCATCTGGGCCACCTTCT
TGGTGGTATTCAAAATAATCGGCTTCCCCTACAGGGTGGAAAAATGGCCTTCTACCTGGAGGGGGCCTGC
GCGGTGGAGACCCGGATGATGATGACTGACTACTGGGACTCCTGGGCCTCTTTTCTCCACGTCCACGACC
TCTCCCCCTGGCTCTTTCACGACTTCCCCCCCTGGCTCTTTCACGTCCTCTACCCCGGCGGCCTCCACTA
CCTCCTCGACCCCGGCCTCCACTACCTCCTCGACCCCGGCCTCCACTGCCTCCTCGACCCCGGCCTCCAC
CTCCTGCTCCTGCCCCTCCTGCTCCTGCCCCTCCTCCTGCTCCTGCCCCTCCTGCCCCTCCTGCTCCTGC
CCCTCCTGCCCCTCCTGCTCCTGCCCCTCCTGCCCCTCCTGCTCCTGCCCCTCCTGCCCCTCCTCCTGCT
CCTGCCCCTCCTGCCCCTCCTCCTGCTCCTGCCCCTCCTSCCCCTCCTSCTCCTGCCCCTCCTSCCCCTC
CTSCTCCTGCCCCTCCTGCCCCTCCTGCTCCTGCCCCTCCTGCTCCTGCCCCTCCTGCTCCTGCCCCTCC
TGCTCCTGCCCCTCCTGCCCCTCCTGCCCCTCCTCCTGCTCCTGCCCCTCCTGCTCCTGCCCCTCCTGCC
CCTCCTGCCCCTCCTGCTCCTGCCCCTCCTCCTGCTCCTGCCCCTCCTGCCCCTCCTGCCCCTCCTCCTG
CTCCTGCCCCTCCTGCCCCTCCTCCTGCTCCTGCCCCTCCTCCTGCTCCTGCCCCTCCTGCCCCTCCTGC
CCCTCCTCCTGCTCCTGCCCCTCCTGCCCCTCCTCCTGCTCCTGCCCCTCCTCCTGCTCCTGCCCCTCCT
GCCCCTCCTGCCCCTCCTCCTGCTCCTGCCCCTCCTCCTGCTCCTGCCCCTCCTGCCCCTCCTGCCCCTC
CTGCCCCTCCTCCTGCTCCTGCCCCTCCTCCTGCTCCTGCCCCTCCTGCTCCTGCCCCTCCCGCTCCTGC
TCCTGCTCCTGTTCCACCGTGGGTCCCTTTGCAGCCAATGCAACTTGGACGTTTTTGGGGTCTCCGGACA
CCATCTCTATGTCTTGGCCCTGATCCTGAGCCGCCCGGGGCTCCTGGTCTTCCGCCTCCTCGTCCTCGTC
CTCTTCCCCGTCCTCGTCCATGGTTATCACCCCCTCTTCTTTGAGGTCCACTGCCGCCGGAGCCTTCTGG
TCCAGATGTGTCTCCCTTCTCTCCTAGGCCATTTCCAGGTCCTGTACCTGGCCCCTCGTCAGACATGATT
CACACTAAAAGAGATCAATAGACATCTTTATTAGACGACGCTCAGTGAATACAGGGAGTGCAGACTCCTG
CCCCCTCCAACAGCCCCCCCACCCTCATCCCCTTCATGGTCGCTGTCAGACAGATCCAGGTCTGAAAATT
CCCCATCCTCCGAACCATCCTCGTCCTCATCACCAATTACTCGCAGCCCGGAAAACTCCCGCTGAACATC
CTCAAGATTTGCGTCCTGAGCCTCAAGCCAGGCCTCAAATTCCTCGTCCCCCTTTTTGCTGGACGGTAGG
GATGGGGATTCTCGGGACCCCTCCTCTTCCTCTTCAAGGTCACCAGACAGAGATGCTACTGGGGCAACGG
AAGAAAAGCTGGGTGCGGCCTGTGAGGATCAGCTTATCGATGATAAGCTGTCAAACATGAGAATTCTTGA
AGACGAAAGGGCCTCGTGATACGCCTATTTTTATAGGTTAATGTCATGATAATAATGGTTTCTTAGACGT
CAGGTGGCACTTTTCGGGGAAATGTGCGCGGAACCCCTATTTGTTTATTTTTCTAAATACATTCAAATAT
GTATCCGCTCATGAGACAATAACCCTGATAAATGCTTCAATAATATTGAAAAAGGAAGAGTATGAGTATT
CAACATTTCCGTGTCGCCCTTATTCCCTTTTTTGCGGCATTTTGCCTTCCTGTTTTTGCTCACCCAGAAA
CGCTGGTGAAAGTAAAAGATGCTGAAGATCAGTTGGGTGCACGAGTGGGTTACATCGAACTGGATCTCAA
CAGCGGTAAGATCCTTGAGAGTTTTCGCCCCGAAGAACGTTTTCCAATGATGAGCACTTTTAAAGTTCTG
CTATGTGGCGCGGTATTATCCCGTGTTGACGCCGGGCAAGAGCAACTCGGTCGCCGCATACACTATTCTC
AGAATGACTTGGTTGAGTACTCACCAGTCACAGAAAAGCATCTTACGGATGGCATGACAGTAAGAGAATT
ATGCAGTGCTGCCATAACCATGAGTGATAACACTGCGGCCAACTTACTTCTGACAACGATCGGAGGACCG
AAGGAGCTAACCGCTTTTTTGCACAACATGGGGGATCATGTAACTCGCCTTGATCGTTGGGAACCGGAGC
TGAATGAAGCCATACCAAACGACGAGCGTGACACCACGATGCCTGCAGCAATGGCAACAACGTTGCGCAA
ACTATTAACTGGCGAACTACTTACTCTAGCTTCCCGGCAACAATTAATAGACTGGATGGAGGCGGATAAA
GTTGCAGGACCACTTCTGCGCTCGGCCCTTCCGGCTGGCTGGTTTATTGCTGATAAATCTGGAGCCGGTG
AGCGTGGGTCTCGCGGTATCATTGCAGCACTGGGGCCAGATGGTAAGCCCTCCCGTATCGTAGTTATCTA
CACGACGGGGAGTCAGGCAACTATGGATGAACGAAATAGACAGATCGCTGAGATAGGTGCCTCACTGATT
AAGCATTGGTAACTGTCAGACCAAGTTTACTCATATATACTTTAGATTGATTTAAAACTTCATTTTTAAT
TTAAAAGGATCTAGGTGAAGATCCTTTTTGATAATCTCATGACCAAAATCCCTTAACGTGAGTTTTCGTT
CCACTGAGCGTCAGACCCCGTAGAAAAGATCAAAGGATCTTCTTGAGATCCTTTTTTTCTGCGCGTAATC
TGCTGCTTGCAAACAAAAAAACCACCGCTACCAGCGGTGGTTTGTTTGCCGGATCAAGAGCTACCAACTC
TTTTTCCGAAGGTAACTGGCTTCAGCAGAGCGCAGATACCAAATACTGTCCTTCTAGTGTAGCCGTAGTT
AGGCCACCACTTCAAGAACTCTGTAGCACCGCCTACATACCTCGCTCTGCTAATCCTGTTACCAGTGGCT
GCTGCCAGTGGCGATAAGTCGTGTCTTACCGGGTTGGACTCAAGACGATAGTTACCGGATAAGGCGCAGC
GGTCGGGCTGAACGGGGGGTTCGTGCACACAGCCCAGCTTGGAGCGAACGACCTACACCGAACTGAGATA
CCTACAGCGTGAGCTATGAGAAAGCGCCACGCTTCCCGAAGGGAGAAAGGCGGACAGGTATCCGGTAAGC
GGCAGGGTCGGAACAGGAGAGCGCACGAGGGAGCTTCCAGGGGGAAACGCCTGGTATCTTTATAGTCCTG
TCGGGTTTCGCCACCTCTGACTTGAGCGTCGATTTTTGTGATGCTCGTCAGGGGGGCGGAGCCTATGGAA
AAACGCCAGCAACGCGGCCTTTTTACGGTTCCTGGCCTTTTGCTGC
